Addgene plasmid #214092: lenti-EGFR-L858R-tmpknot-epegRNA
Purpose: Lentiviral vector expressing epegRNA to induce EGFR L858R mutation
Depositing lab: Ting Zhou. Depositing organization: Memorial Sloan-Kettering Cancer Center. Publication: Robust and inducible genome editing via an all-in-one prime editor in human pluripotent stem cells. Wu Y, Zhong A, Sidharta M, Kim TW, Ramirez B, Persily B, Studer L, Zhou T. Nat Commun. 2024 Dec 30;15(1):10824. doi: 10.1038/s41467-024-55104-1. PubMed 39737975.
Backbone
  Vector backbone: lenti-tmpknot-epegRNA-puro backbone
  Vector type: Mammalian Expression, Lentiviral
  Selectable markers: Puromycin
Growth in bacteria
  Bacterial resistance: Ampicillin, 100 μg/mL
  Growth temperature: 37°C
  Growth strain: NEB Stable
  Copy number: High Copy
Gene/Insert
  Gene/Insert name: EGFR L858R epegRNA
  gRNA/shRNA sequence: CAAGATCACAGATTTTGGGC
  Species: Synthetic
  Promoter: hU6
  Cloning method: Ligation Independent Cloning
  Sequencing primers: 5′ LKO.1 5'
Terms and licenses: Academic/Nonprofit Terms; Industry Terms: Not Available to Industry
How to cite: lenti-EGFR-L858R-tmpknot-epegRNA was a gift from Ting Zhou (Addgene plasmid # 214092 ; http://n2t.net/addgene:214092 ; RRID:Addgene_214092)
