[The description below was written by a language model from this plasmid's Addgene catalogue record and pLannotate feature annotations shown in this document.]
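Description:
lenti-EGFR-L858R-tmpknot-epegRNA is a third-generation-style, self-inactivating HIV-1 lentiviral transfer plasmid built on the lenti-tmpknot-epegRNA-puro backbone, designed to deliver an engineered prime editing guide RNA (epegRNA) into mammalian cells. In bacteria it is maintained through a high-copy ColE1/pUC-type origin with ampicillin resistance (AmpR); an f1 origin, an SV40 origin and poly(A) signal, and remnants of lac and phage promoter elements are also carried in the backbone. The viral portion begins with an RSV promoter fused to a truncated 5' LTR, which drives production of the genomic RNA in packaging cells. This is followed by the Ψ packaging signal with a gag fragment, the Rev response element for Rev-dependent nuclear export, a cPPT/CTS, a WPRE to boost transcript stability and expression, and a ΔU3 3' LTR that inactivates LTR promoter activity after integration.

The payload consists of two cassettes. A human U6 RNA polymerase III promoter transcribes the epegRNA, which comprises an EGFR-targeting spacer, the Streptococcus pyogenes Cas9 guide scaffold, and a 3' extension. The extension is not annotated in the feature table, but by the nature of a pegRNA it would carry the reverse-transcription template and primer binding site encoding the L858R change. As the name indicates, it would end in a tmpknot pseudoknot motif, a structured element used to protect the 3' end from degradation. Downstream, an EF-1α core promoter with its intron A drives puromycin N-acetyltransferase, allowing selection of transduced cells. The plasmid encodes no prime editor protein, so it is meant for cells that supply one separately. The associated work concerns an inducible all-in-one prime editor in human pluripotent stem cells, where this vector would introduce the EGFR L858R mutation.
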