Features (pLannotate 1.2.2; 29 found; start..end, strand, type, name):
    333..352     +  misc_feature   cPPT/CTS (fragment): central polypurine tract and central termination sequence of HIV-1
    354..587     +  LTR            3' LTR (ΔU3): self-inactivating 3' long terminal repeat (LTR) from HIV-1
    665..786     +  polyA_signal   SV40 poly(A) signal: SV40 polyadenylation signal
    826..961     +  rep_origin     SV40 ori: SV40 origin of replication
    982..1000    -  promoter       T7 promoter: promoter for bacteriophage T7 RNA polymerase
   1008..1163    +  CDS            lacZα (fragment): LacZα fragment of β-galactosidase; lacZ fragment
   1168..1596    +  rep_origin     f1 ori (sequence partly withheld): f1 bacteriophage origin of replication; arrow indicates direction of (+) strand synthesis
   1649..1753    +  promoter       AmpR promoter: bla
   1754..2614    +  CDS            AmpR: β-lactamase; bla; confers resistance to ampicillin, carbenicillin, and related antibiotics
   2785..3373    +  rep_origin     ori: high-copy-number ColE1/pMB1/pBR322/pUC origin of replication
   3556..3648    +  CDS            lacI (fragment): lac repressor; lacI; The lac repressor binds to the lac operator to inhibit transcription in E. coli. This inhibition can be relieved by adding lactose or isopropyl-β-D-thiogalactopyranoside (IPTG).
   3661..3682    +  protein_bind   CAP binding site: CAP binding activates transcription in the presence of cAMP. E. coli catabolite activator protein
   3697..3727    +  promoter       lac promoter: promoter for the E. coli lac operon
   3735..3751    +  protein_bind   lac operator: The lac repressor binds to the lac operator to inhibit transcription in E. coli. This inhibition can be relieved by adding lactose or isopropyl-β-D-thiogalactopyranoside (IPTG). lac repressor encoded by lacI
   3796..3814    +  promoter       T3 promoter: promoter for bacteriophage T3 RNA polymerase
   3842..4068    +  promoter       RSV promoter: Rous sarcoma virus enhancer/promoter
   4069..4249    +  LTR            5' LTR (truncated): truncated 5' long terminal repeat (LTR) from HIV-1
   4296..4421    +  misc_feature   HIV-1 Ψ: packaging signal of human immunodeficiency virus type 1
   4405..4768    +  CDS            HIV-1 gag (fragment): gag protein from human immunodeficiency virus 1; gag
   4914..5147    +  misc_feature   RRE: The Rev response element (RRE) of HIV-1 allows for Rev-dependent mRNA export from the nucleus to the cytoplasm.
   5524..5550    +  CDS            Rev (fragment): human immunodeficiency virus 1 (HIV-1) Rev protein; rev; enhances nuclear export of unspliced and incompletely spliced viral mRNAs
   5554..5794    +  promoter       U6 promoter: RNA polymerase III promoter for human U6 snRNA
   5824..5897    +  misc_RNA       gRNA scaffold: guide RNA scaffold for the Streptococcus pyogenes CRISPR/Cas9 system
   6134..6251    +  misc_feature   cPPT/CTS: central polypurine tract and central termination sequence of HIV-1
   6317..6383    +  CDS            small t antigen (fragment): SV40 (simian virus 40) small t antigen
   6409..6620    +  promoter       EF-1α core promoter: core promoter for human elongation factor EF-1α
   6621..7559    +  intron         EF-1α intron A: intron upstream of the start codon of human EF-1α
   7581..8180    +  CDS            PuroR (fragment): puromycin N-acetyltransferase; pac from Streptomyces; confers resistance to puromycin
   8196..282     +  misc_feature   WPRE (across the origin): woodchuck hepatitis virus posttranscriptional regulatory element
>Addgene plasmid #214092 | lenti-EGFR-L858R-tmpknot-epegRNA | addgene full sequence | sequence record 429359 | Addgene NGS Result
CGGCGGAACTCATCGCCGCCTGCCTTGCCCGCTGCTGGACAGGGGCTCGGCTGTTGGGCACTGACAATTC
CGTGGTGTTGTCGGGGAAATCATCGTCCTTTCCTTGGCTGCTCGCCTGTGTTGCCACCTGGATTCTGCGC
GGGACGTCCTTCTGCTACGTCCCTTCGGCCCTCAATCCAGCGGACCTTCCTTCCCGCGGCCTGCTGCCGG
CTCTGCGGCCTCTTCCGCGTCTTCGCCTTCGCCCTCAGACGAGTCGGATCTCCCTTTGGGCCGCCTCCCC
GCGTCGACTTTAAGACCAATGACTTACAAGGCAGCTGTAGATCTTAGCCACTTTTTAAAAGAAAAGGGGG
GACTGGAAGGGCTAATTCACTCCCAACGAAGACAAGATCTGCTTTTTGCTTGTACTGGGTCTCTCTGGTT
AGACCAGATCTGAGCCTGGGAGCTCTCTGGCTAACTAGGGAACCCACTGCTTAAGCCTCAATAAAGCTTG
CCTTGAGTGCTTCAAGTAGTGTGTGCCCGTCTGTTGTGTGACTCTGGTAACTAGAGATCCCTCAGACCCT
TTTAGTCAGTGTGGAAAATCTCTAGCAGTACGTATAGTAGTTCATGTCATCTTATTATTCAGTATTTATA
ACTTGCAAAGAAATGAATATCAGAGAGTGAGAGGAACTTGTTTATTGCAGCTTATAATGGTTACAAATAA
AGCAATAGCATCACAAATTTCACAAATAAAGCATTTTTTTCACTGCATTCTAGTTGTGGTTTGTCCAAAC
TCATCAATGTATCTTATCATGTCTGGCTCTAGCTATCCCGCCCCTAACTCCGCCCATCCCGCCCCTAACT
CCGCCCAGTTCCGCCCATTCTCCGCCCCATGGCTGACTAATTTTTTTTATTTATGCAGAGGCCGAGGCCG
CCTCGGCCTCTGAGCTATTCCAGAAGTAGTGAGGAGGCTTTTTTGGAGGCCTAGGGACGTACCCAATTCG
CCCTATAGTGAGTCGTATTACGCGCGCTCACTGGCCGTCGTTTTACAACGTCGTGACTGGGAAAACCCTG
GCGTTACCCAACTTAATCGCCTTGCAGCACATCCCCCTTTCGCCAGCTGGCGTAATAGCGAAGAGGCCCG
CACCGATCGCCCTTCCCAACAGTTGCGCAGCCTGAATGGCGAATGGG
[124 nt withheld, positions 1168-1291]
C
[91 nt withheld, positions 1293-1383]
A
[49 nt withheld, positions 1385-1433]
CCTTTGACGTTGGAGTCCACGTTCTTT
[37 nt withheld, positions 1461-1497]
ACCCTATCTCGGTCTATTCTTTTGATTTATAAGGGATTTTGCCGATTTCGGCCTATTGGTTAAAAAATGA
GCTGATTTAACAAAAATTTAACGCGAATTTTAACAAAATATTAACGCTTACAATTTAGGTGGCACTTTTC
GGGGAAATGTGCGCGGAACCCCTATTTGTTTATTTTTCTAAATACATTCAAATATGTATCCGCTCATGAG
ACAATAACCCTGATAAATGCTTCAATAATATTGAAAAAGGAAGAGTATGAGTATTCAACATTTCCGTGTC
GCCCTTATTCCCTTTTTTGCGGCATTTTGCCTTCCTGTTTTTGCTCACCCAGAAACGCTGGTGAAAGTAA
AAGATGCTGAAGATCAGTTGGGTGCACGAGTGGGTTACATCGAACTGGATCTCAACAGCGGTAAGATCCT
TGAGAGTTTTCGCCCCGAAGAACGTTTTCCAATGATGAGCACTTTTAAAGTTCTGCTATGTGGCGCGGTA
TTATCCCGTATTGACGCCGGGCAAGAGCAACTCGGTCGCCGCATACACTATTCTCAGAATGACTTGGTTG
AGTACTCACCAGTCACAGAAAAGCATCTTACGGATGGCATGACAGTAAGAGAATTATGCAGTGCTGCCAT
AACCATGAGTGATAACACTGCGGCCAACTTACTTCTGACAACGATCGGAGGACCGAAGGAGCTAACCGCT
TTTTTGCACAACATGGGGGATCATGTAACTCGCCTTGATCGTTGGGAACCGGAGCTGAATGAAGCCATAC
CAAACGACGAGCGTGACACCACGATGCCTGTAGCAATGGCAACAACGTTGCGCAAACTATTAACTGGCGA
ACTACTTACTCTAGCTTCCCGGCAACAATTAATAGACTGGATGGAGGCGGATAAAGTTGCAGGACCACTT
CTGCGCTCGGCCCTTCCGGCTGGCTGGTTTATTGCTGATAAATCTGGAGCCGGTGAGCGTGGGTCTCGCG
GTATCATTGCAGCACTGGGGCCAGATGGTAAGCCCTCCCGTATCGTAGTTATCTACACGACGGGGAGTCA
GGCAACTATGGATGAACGAAATAGACAGATCGCTGAGATAGGTGCCTCACTGATTAAGCATTGGTAACTG
TCAGACCAAGTTTACTCATATATACTTTAGATTGATTTAAAACTTCATTTTTAATTTAAAAGGATCTAGG
TGAAGATCCTTTTTGATAATCTCATGACCAAAATCCCTTAACGTGAGTTTTCGTTCCACTGAGCGTCAGA
CCCCGTAGAAAAGATCAAAGGATCTTCTTGAGATCCTTTTTTTCTGCGCGTAATCTGCTGCTTGCAAACA
AAAAAACCACCGCTACCAGCGGTGGTTTGTTTGCCGGATCAAGAGCTACCAACTCTTTTTCCGAAGGTAA
CTGGCTTCAGCAGAGCGCAGATACCAAATACTGTTCTTCTAGTGTAGCCGTAGTTAGGCCACCACTTCAA
GAACTCTGTAGCACCGCCTACATACCTCGCTCTGCTAATCCTGTTACCAGTGGCTGCTGCCAGTGGCGAT
AAGTCGTGTCTTACCGGGTTGGACTCAAGACGATAGTTACCGGATAAGGCGCAGCGGTCGGGCTGAACGG
GGGGTTCGTGCACACAGCCCAGCTTGGAGCGAACGACCTACACCGAACTGAGATACCTACAGCGTGAGCT
ATGAGAAAGCGCCACGCTTCCCGAAGGGAGAAAGGCGGACAGGTATCCGGTAAGCGGCAGGGTCGGAACA
GGAGAGCGCACGAGGGAGCTTCCAGGGGGAAACGCCTGGTATCTTTATAGTCCTGTCGGGTTTCGCCACC
TCTGACTTGAGCGTCGATTTTTGTGATGCTCGTCAGGGGGGCGGAGCCTATGGAAAAACGCCAGCAACGC
GGCCTTTTTACGGTTCCTGGCCTTTTGCTGGCCTTTTGCTCACATGTTCTTTCCTGCGTTATCCCCTGAT
TCTGTGGATAACCGTATTACCGCCTTTGAGTGAGCTGATACCGCTCGCCGCAGCCGAACGACCGAGCGCA
GCGAGTCAGTGAGCGAGGAAGCGGAAGAGCGCCCAATACGCAAACCGCCTCTCCCCGCGCGTTGGCCGAT
TCATTAATGCAGCTGGCACGACAGGTTTCCCGACTGGAAAGCGGGCAGTGAGCGCAACGCAATTAATGTG
AGTTAGCTCACTCATTAGGCACCCCAGGCTTTACACTTTATGCTTCCGGCTCGTATGTTGTGTGGAATTG
TGAGCGGATAACAATTTCACACAGGAAACAGCTATGACCATGATTACGCCAAGCGCGCAATTAACCCTCA
CTAAAGGGAACAAAAGCTGGAGCTGCAAGCTTAATGTAGTCTTATGCAATACTCTTGTAGTCTTGCAACA
TGGTAACGATGAGTTAGCAACATGCCTTACAAGGAGAGAAAAAGCACCGTGCATGCCGATTGGTGGAAGT
AAGGTGGTACGATCGTGCCTTATTAGGAAGGCAACAGACGGGTCTGACATGGATTGGACGAACCACTGAA
TTGCCGCATTGCAGAGATATTGTATTTAAGTGCCTAGCTCGATACATAAACGGGTCTCTCTGGTTAGACC
AGATCTGAGCCTGGGAGCTCTCTGGCTAACTAGGGAACCCACTGCTTAAGCCTCAATAAAGCTTGCCTTG
AGTGCTTCAAGTAGTGTGTGCCCGTCTGTTGTGTGACTCTGGTAACTAGAGATCCCTCAGACCCTTTTAG
TCAGTGTGGAAAATCTCTAGCAGTGGCGCCCGAACAGGGACTTGAAAGCGAAAGGGAAACCAGAGGAGCT
CTCTCGACGCAGGACTCGGCTTGCTGAAGCGCGCACGGCAAGAGGCGAGGGGCGGCGACTGGTGAGTACG
CCAAAAATTTTGACTAGCGGAGGCTAGAAGGAGAGAGATGGGTGCGAGAGCGTCAGTATTAAGCGGGGGA
GAATTAGATCGCGATGGGAAAAAATTCGGTTAAGGCCAGGGGGAAAGAAAAAATATAAATTAAAACATAT
AGTATGGGCAAGCAGGGAGCTAGAACGATTCGCAGTTAATCCTGGCCTGTTAGAAACATCAGAAGGCTGT
AGACAAATACTGGGACAGCTACAACCATCCCTTCAGACAGGATCAGAAGAACTTAGATCATTATATAATA
CAGTAGCAACCCTCTATTGTGTGCATCAAAGGATAGAGATAAAAGACACCAAGGAAGCTTTAGACAAGAT
AGAGGAAGAGCAAAACAAAAGTAAGACCACCGCACAGCAAGCGGCCGCTGATCTTCAGACCTGGAGGAGG
AGATATGAGGGACAATTGGAGAAGTGAATTATATAAATATAAAGTAGTAAAAATTGAACCATTAGGAGTA
GCACCCACCAAGGCAAAGAGAAGAGTGGTGCAGAGAGAAAAAAGAGCAGTGGGAATAGGAGCTTTGTTCC
TTGGGTTCTTGGGAGCAGCAGGAAGCACTATGGGCGCAGCGTCAATGACGCTGACGGTACAGGCCAGACA
ATTATTGTCTGGTATAGTGCAGCAGCAGAACAATTTGCTGAGGGCTATTGAGGCGCAACAGCATCTGTTG
CAACTCACAGTCTGGGGCATCAAGCAGCTCCAGGCAAGAATCCTGGCTGTGGAAAGATACCTAAAGGATC
AACAGCTCCTGGGGATTTGGGGTTGCTCTGGAAAACTCATTTGCACCACTGCTGTGCCTTGGAATGCTAG
TTGGAGTAATAAATCTCTGGAACAGATTTGGAATCACACGACCTGGATGGAGTGGGACAGAGAAATTAAC
AATTACACAAGCTTAATACACTCCTTAATTGAAGAATCGCAAAACCAGCAAGAAAAGAATGAACAAGAAT
TATTGGAATTAGATAAATGGGCAAGTTTGTGGAATTGGTTTAACATAACAAATTGGCTGTGGTATATAAA
ATTATTCATAATGATAGTAGGAGGCTTGGTAGGTTTAAGAATAGTTTTTGCTGTACTTTCTATAGTGAAT
AGAGTTAGGCAGGGATATTCACCATTATCGTTTCAGACCCACCTCCCAACCCCGAGGGGACCCAGAGAGG
GCCTATTTCCCATGATTCCTTCATATTTGCATATACGATACAAGGCTGTTAGAGAGATAATTAGAATTAA
TTTGACTGTAAACACAAAGATATTAGTACAAAATACGTGACGTAGAAAGTAATAATTTCTTGGGTAGTTT
GCAGTTTTAAAATTATGTTTTAAAATGGACTATCATATGCTTACCGTAACTTGAAAGTATTTCGATTTCT
TGGCTTTATATATCTTGTGGAAAGGACGAAACACCGCAAGATCACAGATTTTGGGCGTTTTAGAGCTAGA
AATAGCAAGTTAAAATAAGGCTAGTCCGTTATCAACTTGAAAAAGTGGGACCGAGTCGGTCCAGTTTGGC
CCGCCCAAAATCTGTGATCTTCAGGAGCCCCCCCCCTGAACCCAGGATAACCCTCAAAGTCGGGGGGCTT
TTTTTAAGCTTGGGCCGCTCGAGGTACCTCTCTACATATGACATGTGAGCAAAAGGCCAGCAAAAGGCCA
GGAACCGTAAAAAGGCCGCGTTGCTGGCGTTGGATCCAAGCTTGGCGTAACTAGATCTTGAGACAAATGG
CAGTATTCATCCACAATTTTAAAAGAAAAGGGGGGATTGGGGGGTACAGTGCAGGGGAAAGAATAGTAGA
CATAATAGCAACAGACATACAAACTAAAGAATTACAAAAACAAATTACAAAAATTCAAAATTTTCGGGTT
TATTACAGGGACAGCAGAGATCCACTTTGGCGCCGGCTCGAGGGGGCCCGGGTGCAAAGATGGATAAAGT
TTTAAACAGAGAGGAATCTTTGCAGCTAATGGACCTTCTAGGTCTTGAAAGGAGTGGGAATTGGCTCCGG
TGCCCGTCAGTGGGCAGAGCGCACATCGCCCACAGTCCCCGAGAAGTTGGGGGGAGGGGTCGGCAATTGA
TCCGGTGCCTAGAGAAGGTGGCGCGGGGTAAACTGGGAAAGTGATGTCGTGTACTGGCTCCGCCTTTTTC
CCGAGGGTGGGGGAGAACCGTATATAAGTGCAGTAGTCGCCGTGAACGTTCTTTTTCGCAACGGGTTTGC
CGCCAGAACACAGGTAAGTGCCGTGTGTGGTTCCCGCGGGCCTGGCCTCTTTACGGGTTATGGCCCTTGC
GTGCCTTGAATTACTTCCACCTGGCTGCAGTACGTGATTCTTGATCCCGAGCTTCGGGTTGGAAGTGGGT
GGGAGAGTTCGAGGCCTTGCGCTTAAGGAGCCCCTTCGCCTCGTGCTTGAGTTGAGGCCTGGCCTGGGCG
CTGGGGCCGCCGCGTGCGAATCTGGTGGCACCTTCGCGCCTGTCTCGCTGCTTTCGATAAGTCTCTAGCC
ATTTAAAATTTTTGATGACCTGCTGCGACGCTTTTTTTCTGGCAAGATAGTCTTGTAAATGCGGGCCAAG
ATCTGCACACTGGTATTTCGGTTTTTGGGGCCGCGGGCGGCGACGGGGCCCGTGCGTCCCAGCGCACATG
TTCGGCGAGGCGGGGCCTGCGAGCGCGGCCACCGAGAATCGGACGGGGGTAGTCTCAAGCTGGCCGGCCT
GCTCTGGTGCCTGGCCTCGCGCCGCCGTGTATCGCCCCGCCCTGGGCGGCAAGGCTGGCCCGGTCGGCAC
CAGTTGCGTGAGCGGAAAGATGGCCGCTTCCCGGCCCTGCTGCAGGGAGCTCAAAATGGAGGACGCGGCG
CTCGGGAGAGCGGGCGGGTGAGTCACCCACACAAAGGAAAAGGGCCTTTCCGTCCTCAGCCGTCGCTTCA
TGTGACTCCACGGAGTACCGGGCGCCGTCCAGGCACCTCGATTAGTTCTCGAGCTTTTGGAGTACGTCGT
CTTTAGGTTGGGGGGAGGGGTTTTATGCGATGGAGTTTCCCCACACTGAGTGGGTGGAGACTGAAGTTAG
GCCAGCTTGGCACTTGATGTAATTCTCCTTGGAATTTGCCCTTTTTGAGTTTGGATCTTGGTTCATTCTC
AAGCCTCAGACAGTGGTTCAAAGTTTTTTTCTTCCATTTCAGGTGTCGTGACGTACGGCCACCATGACCG
AGTACAAGCCCACGGTGCGCCTCGCCACCCGCGACGACGTCCCCAGGGCCGTACGCACCCTCGCCGCCGC
GTTCGCCGACTACCCCGCCACGCGCCACACCGTCGATCCGGACCGCCACATCGAGCGGGTCACCGAGCTG
CAAGAACTCTTCCTCACGCGCGTCGGGCTCGACATCGGCAAGGTGTGGGTCGCGGACGACGGCGCCGCCG
TGGCGGTCTGGACCACGCCGGAGAGCGTCGAAGCGGGGGCGGTGTTCGCCGAGATCGGCCCGCGCATGGC
CGAGTTGAGCGGTTCCCGGCTGGCCGCGCAGCAACAGATGGAAGGCCTCCTGGCGCCGCACCGGCCCAAG
GAGCCCGCGTGGTTCCTGGCCACCGTCGGAGTCTCGCCCGACCACCAGGGCAAGGGTCTGGGCAGCGCCG
TCGTGCTCCCCGGAGTGGAGGCGGCCGAGCGCGCCGGGGTGCCCGCCTTCCTGGAGACCTCCGCGCCCCG
CAACCTCCCCTTCTACGAGCGGCTCGGCTTCACCGTCACCGCCGACGTCGAGGTGCCCGAAGGACCGCGC
ACCTGGTGCATGACCCGCAAGCCCGGTGCCTGAACGCGTTAAGTCGACAATCAACCTCTGGATTACAAAA
TTTGTGAAAGATTGACTGGTATTCTTAACTATGTTGCTCCTTTTACGCTATGTGGATACGCTGCTTTAAT
GCCTTTGTATCATGCTATTGCTTCCCGTATGGCTTTCATTTTCTCCTCCTTGTATAAATCCTGGTTGCTG
TCTCTTTATGAGGAGTTGTGGCCCGTTGTCAGGCAACGTGGCGTGGTGTGCACTGTGTTTGCTGACGCAA
CCCCCACTGGTTGGGGCATTGCCACCACCTGTCAGCTCCTTTCCGGGACTTTCGCTTTCCCCCTCCCTAT
TGCCA
